>Addgene plasmid #106861 | gh259 | addgene full sequence | sequence record 221517 | Addgene Assembled Full Sequence
CTAAATTGTAAGCGTTAATATTTTGTTAAAATTCGCGTTAAATTTTTGTTAAATCAGCTCATTTTTTAAC
CAATAGGCCGAAATCGGCAAAATCCCTTATAAATCAAAAGAATAGACCGAGATAGGGTTGAGTGGCCGCT
ACAGGGCGCTCCCATTCGCCATTCAGGCTGCGCAACTGTTGGGAAGGGCGTTTCGGTGCGGGCCTCTTCG
CTATTACGCCAGCTGGCGAAAGGGGGATGTGCTGCAAGGCGATTAAGTTGGGTAACGCCAGGGTTTTCCC
AGTCACGACGTTGTAAAACGACGGCCAGTGAGCGCGACGTAATACGACTCACTATAGGGCGAATTGGCGG
AAGGCCGTCAAGGCCACGTGTCTTGTCCAGAGCTCGATATCGAATTCGAGGGCCTATTTCCCATGATTCC
TTCATATTTGCATATACGATACAAGGCTGTTAGAGAGATAATTGGAATTAATTTGACTGTAAACACAAAG
ATATTAGTACAAAATACGTGACGTAGAAAGTAATAATTTCTTGGGTAGTTTGCAGTTTTAAAATTATGTT
TTAAAATGGACTATCATATGCTTACCGTAACTTGAAAGTATTTCGATTTCTTGGCTTTATATATCTTGTG
GAAAGGACGAAACACCGTAGGTGAGTCCCATATGCTGTTTTAGAGCTAGAAATAGCAAGTTAAAATAAGG
CTAGTCCGTTATCAACTTGAAAAAGTGGCACCGAGTCGGTGCTTTTTTTGGTACCTGGAGCACAAGACTG
GCCTCATGGGCCTTCCGCTCACTGCCCGCTTTCCAGTCGGGAAACCTGTCGTGCCAGCTGCATTAACATG
GTCATAGCTGTTTCCTTGCGTATTGGGCGCTCTCCGCTTCCTCGCTCACTGACTCGCTGCGCTCGGTCGT
TCGGGTAAAGCCTGGGGTGCCTAATGAGCAAAAGGCCAGCAAAAGGCCAGGAACCGTAAAAAGGCCGCGT
TGCTGGCGTTTTTCCATAGGCTCCGCCCCCCTGACGAGCATCACAAAAATCGACGCTCAAGTCAGAGGTG
GCGAAACCCGACAGGACTATAAAGATACCAGGCGTTTCCCCCTGGAAGCTCCCTCGTGCGCTCTCCTGTT
CCGACCCTGCCGCTTACCGGATACCTGTCCGCCTTTCTCCCTTCGGGAAGCGTGGCGCTTTCTCATAGCT
CACGCTGTAGGTATCTCAGTTCGGTGTAGGTCGTTCGCTCCAAGCTGGGCTGTGTGCACGAACCCCCCGT
TCAGCCCGACCGCTGCGCCTTATCCGGTAACTATCGTCTTGAGTCCAACCCGGTAAGACACGACTTATCG
CCACTGGCAGCAGCCACTGGTAACAGGATTAGCAGAGCGAGGTATGTAGGCGGTGCTACAGAGTTCTTGA
AGTGGTGGCCTAACTACGGCTACACTAGAAGAACAGTATTTGGTATCTGCGCTCTGCTGAAGCCAGTTAC
CTTCGGAAAAAGAGTTGGTAGCTCTTGATCCGGCAAACAAACCACCGCTGGTAGCGGTGGTTTTTTTGTT
TGCAAGCAGCAGATTACGCGCAGAAAAAAAGGATCTCAAGAAGATCCTTTGATCTTTTCTACGGGGTCTG
ACGCTCAGTGGAACGAAAACTCACGTTAAGGGATTTTGGTCATGAGATTATCAAAAAGGATCTTCACCTA
GATCCTTTTAAATTAAAAATGAAGTTTTAAATCAATCTAAAGTATATATGAGTAAACTTGGTCTGACAGT
TACCAATGCTTAATCAGTGAGGCACCTATCTCAGCGATCTGTCTATTTCGTTCATCCATAGTTGCCTGAC
TCCCCGTCGTGTAGATAACTACGATACGGGAGGGCTTACCATCTGGCCCCAGTGCTGCAATGATACCGCG
AGAACCACGCTCACCGGCTCCAGATTTATCAGCAATAAACCAGCCAGCCGGAAGGGCCGAGCGCAGAAGT
GGTCCTGCAACTTTATCCGCCTCCATCCAGTCTATTAATTGTTGCCGGGAAGCTAGAGTAAGTAGTTCGC
CAGTTAATAGTTTGCGCAACGTTGTTGCCATTGCTACAGGCATCGTGGTGTCACGCTCGTCGTTTGGTAT
GGCTTCATTCAGCTCCGGTTCCCAACGATCAAGGCGAGTTACATGATCCCCCATGTTGTGCAAAAAAGCG
GTTAGCTCCTTCGGTCCTCCGATCGTTGTCAGAAGTAAGTTGGCCGCAGTGTTATCACTCATGGTTATGG
CAGCACTGCATAATTCTCTTACTGTCATGCCATCCGTAAGATGCTTTTCTGTGACTGGTGAGTACTCAAC
CAAGTCATTCTGAGAATAGTGTATGCGGCGACCGAGTTGCTCTTGCCCGGCGTCAATACGGGATAATACC
GCGCCACATAGCAGAACTTTAAAAGTGCTCATCATTGGAAAACGTTCTTCGGGGCGAAAACTCTCAAGGA
TCTTACCGCTGTTGAGATCCAGTTCGATGTAACCCACTCGTGCACCCAACTGATCTTCAGCATCTTTTAC
TTTCACCAGCGTTTCTGGGTGAGCAAAAACAGGAAGGCAAAATGCCGCAAAAAAGGGAATAAGGGCGACA
CGGAAATGTTGAATACTCATACTCTTCCTTTTTCAATATTATTGAAGCATTTATCAGGGTTATTGTCTCA
TGAGCGGATACATATTTGAATGTATTTAGAAAAATAAACAAATAGGGGTTCCGCGCACATTTCCCCGAAA
AGTGCCAC
Features (pLannotate 1.2.2; 10 found; start..end, strand, type, name):
      3..134     -  rep_origin     M13 ori (fragment): M13 bacteriophage origin of replication; arrow indicates direction of (+) strand synthesis
    155..311     -  CDS            lacZα (fragment): LacZα fragment of β-galactosidase; lacZ fragment
    320..338     +  promoter       T7 promoter: promoter for bacteriophage T7 RNA polymerase
    398..638     +  promoter       U6 promoter: RNA polymerase III promoter for human U6 snRNA
    667..742     +  misc_RNA       gRNA scaffold: guide RNA scaffold for the Streptococcus pyogenes CRISPR/Cas9 system
    789..836     -  CDS            lacI (fragment): lac repressor; lacI; The lac repressor binds to the lac operator to inhibit transcription in E. coli. This inhibition can be relieved by adding lactose or isopropyl-β-D-thiogalactopyranoside (IPTG).
    873..913     -  rep_origin     RSF ori (fragment): Plasmids containing the RSF 1030 origin of replication can be propagated in E. coli cells that contain additional plasmids with compatible origins.
    991..1579    -  rep_origin     ori: high-copy-number ColE1/pMB1/pBR322/pUC origin of replication
   1750..2610    -  CDS            AmpR: β-lactamase; bla; confers resistance to ampicillin, carbenicillin, and related antibiotics
   2611..2715    -  promoter       AmpR promoter: bla
