[The description below was written by a language model from this plasmid's Addgene catalogue record and pLannotate feature annotations shown in this document.]
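Description:
gh259 is a small mammalian-expression guide RNA plasmid built on the EPB104 backbone, designed to express a single CRISPR/Cas9 gRNA directed against human ALG5. According to the record's publication title, it belongs to a validated gRNA library covering the human glycosyltransferase genome. The assembled sequence is about 2.7 kb. It is maintained in E. coli as a high-copy plasmid through a ColE1/pUC-type origin of replication and is selected with ampicillin via a β-lactamase (AmpR) gene driven by its own bla promoter.

The functional payload is a compact RNA polymerase III cassette. A human U6 promoter sits immediately upstream of the Streptococcus pyogenes gRNA scaffold, and the short gap between these two annotated features is consistent with the position of the 20-nucleotide ALG5 targeting spacer. Transcription from U6 yields a single guide RNA that can direct SpCas9 to the ALG5 locus. No Cas9 coding sequence, mammalian selection marker or fluorescent reporter is annotated, so the nuclease has to be supplied separately, for example from a co-transfected plasmid or a Cas9-expressing cell line. A T7 promoter lies upstream of the U6 cassette, and the listed sequencing primer name suggests it serves as a priming region. The remaining annotations are fragments of an M13 origin, lacZα, lacI and an RSF origin. These are partial matches that most likely represent cloning-vector remnants rather than working elements. The insert was introduced by restriction enzyme cloning, but the record does not state which sites were used. The plasmid is typically used for Cas9-mediated targeting or knockout of ALG5 in human cells.
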