Addgene plasmid #106861: gh259
Purpose: expression of gRNA targeting ALG5
Depositing lab: Eric-Paul Bennett. Depositing organization: University of Copenhagen. Publication: A validated gRNA library for CRISPR/Cas9 targeting of the human glycosyltransferase genome. Narimatsu Y, Joshi HJ, Zhang Y, Gomes C, Chen YH, Lorenzetti F, Furukawa S, Schjoldager K, Hansen L, Clausen H, Bennett EP, Wandall HH. Glycobiology. 2018 Jan 5. pii: 4791732. doi: 10.1093/glycob/cwx101. PubMed 29315387.
Backbone
  Vector backbone: EPB104
  Backbone manufacturer: Eric-Paul Bennett (Addgene plasmid # 68369)
  Backbone size w/o insert (bp): 2376
  Vector type: Mammalian Expression
Growth in bacteria
  Bacterial resistance: Ampicillin, 100 μg/mL
  Growth temperature: 37°C
  Growth strain: DH5alpha
  Copy number: High Copy
Gene/Insert
  Gene/Insert name: ALG5
  gRNA/shRNA sequence: GTAGGTGAGTCCCATATGCT
  Species: H. sapiens (human)
  Entrez Gene: ALG5 (a.k.a. HSPC149, bA421P11.2)
  Cloning method: Restriction Enzyme; 5′ cloning site unknown (unknown if destroyed); 3′ cloning site unknown (unknown if destroyed)
  Sequencing primers: 5′ T7NP
Terms and licenses: Academic/Nonprofit Terms; Industry Terms: Not Available to Industry
How to cite: gh259 was a gift from Eric-Paul Bennett (Addgene plasmid # 106861 ; http://n2t.net/addgene:106861 ; RRID:Addgene_106861)
