>Addgene plasmid #106861 | gh259 | addgene partial sequence | sequence record 221518 | hU6-F 5'-GAGGGCCTATTTCCCATGATT-3'
GGAATTAATTTGACTGTAAACACAAAGATATTAGTACAAAATACGTGACGTAGAAAGTAATAATTTCTTG
GGTAGTTTGCAGTTTTAAAATTATGTTTTAAAATGGACTATCATATGCTTACCGTAACTTGAAAGTATTT
CGATTTCTTGGCTTTATATATCTTGTGGAAAGGACGAAACACCGTAGGTGAGTCCCATATGCTGTTTTAG
AGCTAGAAATAGCAAGTTAAAATAAGGCTAGTCCGTTATCAACTTGAAAAAGTGGCACCGAGTCGGTGCT
TTTTTTGGTACCTGGAGCACAAGACTGGCCTCATGGGCCTTCCGCTCACTGCCCGCTTTCCAGTCGGGAA
ACCTGTCGTGCCAGCTGCATTAACATGGTCATAGCTGTTTCCTTGCGTATTGGGCGCTCTCCGCTTCCTC
GCTCACTGACTCGCTGCGCTCGGTCGTTCGGGTAAAGCCTGGGGTGCCTAATGAGCAAAAGGCCAGCAAA
AGGCCAGGAACCGTAAAAAGGCCGCGTTGCTGGCGTTTTTCCATAGGCTCCGCCCCCCTGACGAGCATCA
CAAAAATCGACGCTCAAGTCAGAGGTGGCGAAACCCGACAGGACTATAAAGATACCAGGCGTTTCCCCCT
GGAAGCTCCCTCGTGCGCTCTCCTGTTCCGACCCTGCCGCTTACCGGATACCTGTCCGCCTTTCTCCCTT
CGGGAAGCGTGGCGCTTTCTCATAGCTCACGCTGTAGGTATCTCAG
